>Addgene plasmid #212478 | pTwist-SARS-CoV-2 Spike-deltaC18 T547K (AAA) | addgene full sequence | sequence record 432803 | Addgene NGS Result
ATGTTTGTGTTCCTCGTTCTCCTGCCCCTCGTTTCTTCCCAATGCGTGAACCTCACAACTAGAACGCAGC
TCCCACCCGCTTACACGAACTCTTTTACTCGTGGAGTATACTATCCCGATAAAGTCTTTAGGTCCAGTGT
CCTTCATTCTACTCAAGACCTTTTCCTGCCATTCTTCTCAAATGTCACCTGGTTCCATGCTATCCACGTT
TCTGGCACCAACGGAACTAAACGATTTGATAATCCCGTCTTGCCATTTAACGATGGCGTATACTTTGCCT
CAACGGAGAAGTCCAACATTATCCGGGGATGGATATTTGGCACCACCCTGGACTCCAAGACACAGTCTCT
CCTCATTGTGAACAACGCCACCAATGTCGTCATCAAAGTCTGTGAATTTCAATTTTGTAACGATCCCTTT
CTCGGGGTTTATTATCATAAGAATAACAAGTCTTGGATGGAGTCAGAGTTCCGCGTTTACAGTTCCGCTA
ACAACTGTACTTTTGAGTACGTTTCCCAACCATTTCTCATGGATCTTGAAGGGAAGCAAGGCAACTTCAA
GAATCTCCGCGAATTTGTGTTTAAGAATATAGACGGCTACTTCAAAATTTATAGCAAGCATACCCCGATA
AATCTGGTTCGGGATCTCCCTCAAGGCTTCTCCGCGTTGGAACCCCTCGTGGACTTGCCGATTGGCATCA
ACATCACCCGGTTCCAAACCCTTCTTGCCCTTCATCGAAGCTACCTCACGCCTGGCGACAGTAGTAGTGG
TTGGACAGCGGGCGCAGCAGCCTACTATGTGGGATATTTGCAACCACGCACCTTTCTTCTCAAATATAAC
GAAAACGGAACAATTACCGATGCCGTAGACTGTGCCCTCGATCCCCTGTCCGAAACTAAATGCACACTCA
AGTCCTTCACAGTTGAGAAAGGCATATACCAAACCAGTAACTTCCGCGTCCAACCCACCGAATCCATTGT
TCGATTCCCTAACATCACCAATTTGTGTCCTTTCGGTGAAGTATTTAATGCCACTCGATTTGCATCAGTT
TATGCCTGGAATCGCAAGCGAATATCAAATTGTGTTGCAGATTATAGTGTCCTGTATAATAGCGCATCAT
TCAGCACTTTTAAGTGTTATGGGGTCAGCCCTACGAAATTGAATGACTTGTGTTTTACCAACGTTTACGC
AGATTCTTTCGTCATACGCGGCGACGAAGTCCGACAGATTGCACCGGGGCAAACCGGAAAGATAGCAGAC
TATAATTATAAGTTGCCGGATGACTTCACCGGCTGCGTTATAGCATGGAACTCCAATAATCTCGATTCAA
AAGTCGGCGGCAACTATAATTATCTTTACCGCCTGTTTCGCAAGTCAAATCTGAAGCCCTTTGAACGTGA
CATCTCCACCGAAATTTATCAAGCTGGCAGCACCCCATGTAATGGAGTGGAAGGGTTTAACTGTTATTTT
CCCCTTCAATCATACGGATTTCAACCAACAAATGGGGTGGGCTATCAACCATATCGGGTGGTAGTCTTGA
GCTTTGAGCTGCTCCACGCACCGGCTACAGTTTGCGGACCGAAGAAAAGCACTAACCTGGTGAAGAATAA
ATGTGTGAACTTCAACTTTAATGGGCTCAAAGGAACAGGGGTGCTGACAGAATCAAACAAGAAATTTCTC
CCTTTTCAACAATTTGGTAGAGACATTGCCGATACCACAGATGCCGTCCGCGATCCGCAAACACTGGAAA
TCCTCGATATAACACCCTGTAGCTTCGGCGGGGTCAGCGTGATAACTCCCGGAACGAACACATCCAACCA
AGTGGCTGTCCTGTATCAAGATGTCAACTGTACCGAAGTCCCTGTGGCGATACACGCCGACCAACTGACA
CCCACCTGGAGAGTCTACTCAACAGGTTCCAATGTCTTTCAAACTAGAGCGGGTTGTCTCATTGGCGCTG
AGCATGTCAATAATTCATACGAATGTGATATTCCTATTGGGGCAGGAATCTGTGCGTCTTATCAAACTCA
AACGAACTCACCACGGCGCGCTCGCTCAGTAGCCAGCCAGTCCATAATCGCCTATACCATGAGTCTCGGG
GCTGAGAACTCCGTGGCTTATTCAAACAATTCCATCGCAATCCCAACTAACTTTACCATTAGCGTTACCA
CGGAAATCTTGCCCGTCAGCATGACTAAGACGAGCGTAGACTGTACGATGTATATCTGTGGGGATTCCAC
CGAGTGTAGCAACCTCTTGCTTCAATACGGGTCTTTCTGTACTCAACTCAACCGAGCATTGACCGGAATT
GCGGTCGAACAAGACAAGAATACCCAAGAGGTGTTCGCACAAGTAAAGCAAATATACAAAACGCCGCCAA
TCAAAGATTTTGGCGGGTTTAATTTTAGCCAAATACTGCCAGACCCATCTAAGCCTTCAAAACGCAGCTT
TATCGAGGATCTGCTGTTCAACAAAGTTACGTTGGCTGACGCGGGTTTCATTAAGCAGTATGGGGATTGT
TTGGGAGACATTGCGGCCCGCGACCTTATCTGTGCTCAAAAATTCAATGGGTTGACAGTTCTGCCCCCTC
TGCTCACTGATGAGATGATTGCACAGTATACATCAGCATTGTTGGCAGGAACCATTACATCCGGCTGGAC
TTTTGGCGCGGGTGCGGCCCTTCAAATACCTTTCGCTATGCAAATGGCTTACAGATTCAATGGGATTGGT
GTCACGCAAAATGTATTGTATGAAAATCAGAAGCTGATCGCTAATCAATTTAACAGCGCGATTGGCAAGA
TCCAAGATTCACTGTCAAGCACAGCGTCCGCCCTCGGCAAACTCCAAGATGTTGTGAATCAAAACGCCCA
GGCCCTGAATACCCTCGTGAAGCAACTGAGTTCTAACTTCGGCGCAATCTCCAGCGTCCTCAACGACATA
TTGTCCAGACTTGATAAGGTGGAAGCCGAGGTGCAAATTGATCGGCTCATCACAGGCAGGCTCCAGTCAC
TCCAAACTTATGTGACACAACAGTTGATCCGGGCTGCTGAGATACGAGCAAGCGCCAACCTGGCCGCCAC
TAAAATGTCAGAGTGCGTGCTCGGGCAGTCCAAACGGGTTGACTTTTGTGGCAAGGGCTATCACTTGATG
TCCTTCCCCCAATCCGCCCCACATGGAGTGGTCTTTCTCCACGTCACTTATGTCCCTGCTCAAGAGAAGA
ACTTTACGACAGCTCCAGCAATCTGTCACGATGGCAAAGCGCACTTTCCCAGGGAAGGCGTTTTCGTCAG
TAATGGCACGCATTGGTTTGTGACCCAAAGGAATTTCTATGAACCCCAAATCATAACCACTGACAATACA
TTTGTCTCAGGCAACTGTGATGTGGTCATTGGGATCGTGAACAACACGGTATATGATCCCCTGCAACCCG
AGTTGGATAGCTTCAAAGAGGAATTGGATAAATACTTTAAGAATCATACTTCACCCGATGTTGATCTCGG
GGACATATCAGGAATAAATGCAAGTGTCGTCAACATTCAGAAAGAGATTGATCGCCTTAATGAGGTCGCC
AAGAACTTGAATGAATCTTTGATCGACTTGCAAGAACTGGGCAAATACGAACAATATATTAAATGGCCCT
GGTACATTTGGTTGGGCTTTATCGCCGGACTTATAGCTATCGTTATGGTCACAATTATGTTGTGCTGTAT
GACTAGCTGTTGTTCCTGCTTGAAAGGATGTTGCAGTTGCGGATCTTGTTGTAAATAAAGGATCCTCTAG
AAGTTGTCTCCTCCTGCACTGACTGACTGATACAATCGATTTCTGGATCCGCAGGCCTAATCAACCTCTG
GATTACAAAATTTGTGAAAGATTGACTGGTATTCTTAACTATGTTGCTCCTTTTACGCTATGTGGATACG
CTGCTTTAATGCCTTTGTATCATGCTATTGCTTCCCGTATGGCTTTCATTTTCTCCTCCTTGTATAAATC
CTGGTTGCTGTCTCTTTATGAGGAGTTGTGGCCCGTTGTCAGGCAACGTGGCGTGGTGTGCACTGTGTTT
GCTGACGCAACCCCCACTGGTTGGGGCATTGCCACCACCTGTCAGCTCCTTTCCGGGACTTTCGCTTTCC
CCCTCCCTATTGCCACGGCGGAACTCATCGCCGCCTGCCTTGCCCGCTGCTGGACAGGGGCTCGGCTGTT
GGGCACTGACAATTCCGTGGTGTTGTCGGGGAAGCTGACGTCCTTTCCATGGCTGCTCGCCTGTGTTGCC
ACCTGGATTCTGCGCGGGACGTCCTTCTGCTACGTCCCTTCGGCCCTCAATCCAGCGGACCTTCCTTCCC
GCGGCCTGCTGCCGGCTCTGCGGCCTCTTCCGCGTCTTCGCCTTCGCCCTCAGACGAGTCGGATCTCCCT
TTGGGCCGCCTCCCCGCCTGTCTAGCTTGACTGACTGAGATACAGCGTACCTTCAGCTCACAGACATGAT
AAGATACATTGATGAGTTTGGACAAACCACAACTAGAATGCAGTGAAAAAAATGCTTTATTTGTGAAATT
TGTGATGCTATTGCTTTATTTGTAACCATTATAAGCTGCAATAAACAAGTTAACAACAACAATTGCATTC
ATTTTATGTTTCAGGTTCAGGGGGAGGTGTGGGAGGTTTTTTAAAGCAAGTAAAACCTCTACAAATGTGG
TATTGGCCCATCTCTATCGGTATCGTAGCATAACCCCTTGGGGCCTCTAAACGGGTCTTGAGGGGTTTTT
TGTGCCCCTCGGGCCGGATTGCTATCTACCGGCATTGGCGCAGAAAAAAATGCCTGATGCGACGCTGCGC
GTCTTATACTCCCACATATGCCAGATTCAGCAACGGATACGGCTTCCCCAACTTGCCCACTTCCATACGT
GTCCTCCTTACCAGAAATTTATCCTTAAGGTCGTCAGCTATCCTGCAGGCGATCTCTCGATTTCGATCAA
GACATTCCTTTAATGGTCTTTTCTGGACACCACTAGGGGTCAGAAGTAGTTCATCAAACTTTCTTCCCTC
CCTAATCTCATTGGTTACCTTGGGCTATCGAAACTTAATTAAGCGATCTGCATCTCAATTAGTCAGCAAC
CATAGTCCCGCCCCTAACTCCGCCCATCCCGCCCCTAACTCCGCCCAGTTCCGCCCATTCTCCGCCCCAT
CGCTGACTAATTTTTTTTATTTATGCAGAGGCCGAGGCCGCCTCGGCCTCTGAGCTATTCCAGAAGTAGT
GAGGAGGCTTTTTTGGAGGCCTAGGCTTTTGCAAAGGAGGTAGCCAACATGATTGAACAAGATGGATTGC
ACGCAGGTTCTCCCGCCGCTTGGGTGGAGAGGCTATTCGGCTATGACTGGGCACAACAGACAATCGGCTG
CTCTGATGCCGCCGTGTTCCGGCTGTCAGCGCAGGGGCGCCCGGTTCTTTTTGTCAAGACCGACCTGTCC
GGTGCCCTGAATGAACTCCAGGACGAGGCAGCGCGGCTATCGTGGCTGGCCACGACGGGCGTTCCTTGCG
CAGCTGTGCTCGACGTTGTCACTGAAGCGGGAAGGGACTGGCTGCTATTGGGCGAAGTGCCGGGGCAGGA
TCTCCTGTCATCTCACCTTGCTCCTGCCGAGAAAGTATCCATCATGGCTGATGCAATGCGGCGGCTGCAT
ACGCTTGATCCGGCTACCTGCCCATTCGACCACCAAGCGAAACATCGCATCGAGCGAGCACGTACTCGGA
TGGAAGCCGGTCTTGTCGATCAGGATGATCTGGACGAAGAGCATCAGGGGCTCGCGCCAGCCGAACTGTT
CGCCAGGCTCAAGGCGCGGATGCCCGACGGCGAGGATCTCGTCGTGACCCACGGCGATGCCTGCTTGCCG
AATATCATGGTGGAAAATGGCCGCTTTTCTGGATTCATCGACTGTGGCCGGCTGGGTGTGGCGGACCGCT
ATCAGGACATAGCGTTGGCTACCCGTGATATTGCTGAAGAGCTTGGCGGCGAATGGGCTGACCGCTTCCT
CGTGCTTTACGGTATCGCCGCTCCCGATTCGCAGCGCATCGCCTTCTATCGCCTTCTTGACGAGTTCTTC
TAGTATGTAAGCCCTGTGCCTTCTAGTTGCCAGCCATCTGTTGTTTGCCCCTCCCCCGTGCCTTCCTTGA
CCCTGGAAGGTGCCACTCCCACTGTCCTTTCCTAATAAAATGAGGAAATTGCATCGCATTGTCTGAGTAG
GTGTCATTCTATTCTGGGGGGTGGGGTGGGGCAGGACAGCAAGGGGGAGGATTGGGAAGACAATAGCAGG
CATGCTGGGGATGCGGTGGGCTCTATGGTTAATTAACCAGTCAAGTCAGCTACTTGGCGAGATCGACTTG
TCTGGGTTTCGACTACGCTCAGAATTGCGTCAGTCAAGTTCGATCTGGTCCTTGCTATTGCACCCGTTCT
CCGATTACGAGTTTCATTTAAATCATGTGAGCAAAAGGCCAGCAAAAGGCCAGGAACCGTAAAAAGGCCG
CGTTGCTGGCGTTTTTCCATAGGCTCCGCCCCCCTGACGAGCATCACAAAAATCGACGCTCAAGTCAGAG
GTGGCGAAACCCGACAGGACTATAAAGATACCAGGCGTTTCCCCCTGGAAGCTCCCTCGTGCGCTCTCCT
GTTCCGACCCTGCCGCTTACCGGATACCTGTCCGCCTTTCTCCCTTCGGGAAGCGTGGCGCTTTCTCATA
GCTCACGCTGTAGGTATCTCAGTTCGGTGTAGGTCGTTCGCTCCAAGCTGGGCTGTGTGCACGAACCCCC
CGTTCAGCCCGACCGCTGCGCCTTATCCGGTAACTATCGTCTTGAGTCCAACCCGGTAAGACACGACTTA
TCGCCACTGGCAGCAGCCACTGGTAACAGGATTAGCAGAGCGAGGTATGTAGGCGGTGCTACAGAGTTCT
TGAAGTGGTGGCCTAACTACGGCTACACTAGAAGAACAGTATTTGGTATCTGCGCTCTGCTGAAGCCAGT
TACCTTCGGAAAAAGAGTTGGTAGCTCTTGATCCGGCAAACAAACCACCGCTGGTAGCGGTGGTTTTTTT
GTTTGCAAGCAGCAGATTACGCGCAGAAAAAAAGGATCTCAAGAAGATCCTTTGATCTTTTCTACGGGGT
CTGACGCTCAGTGGAACGAAAACTCACGTTAAGGGATTTTGGTCATGAGATTATCAAAAAGGATCTTCAC
CTAGATCCTTTTAAATTAAAAATGAAGTTTTAAATCAATCTAAAGTATATATGAGTAAACTTGGTCTGAC
AGTTACCAATGCTTAATCAGTGAGGCACCTATCTCAGCGATCTGTCTATTTCGTTCATCCATAGTTGCAT
TTAAATTTCCGAACTCTCCAAGGCCCTCGTCGGAAAATCTTCAAACCTTTCGTCCGATCCATCTTGCAGG
CTACCTCTCGAACGAACTATCGCAAGTCTCTTGGCCGGCCTTGCGCCTTGGCTATTGCTTGGCAGCGCCT
ATCGCCAGGTATTACTCCAATCCCGAATATCCGAGATCGGGATCACCCGAGAGAAGTTCAACCTACATCC
TCAATCCCGATCTATCCGAGATCCGAGGAATATCGAAATCGGGGCGCGCCTGGTGTACCGAGAACGATCC
TCTCAGTGCGAGTCTCGACGATCCATATCGTTGCTTGGCAGTCAGCCAGTCGGAATCCAGCTTGGGACCC
AGGAAGTCCAATCGTCAGATATTGTACTCAAGCCTGGTCACGGCAGCGTACCGATCTGTTTAAACCTAGA
TATTGATAGTCTGATCGGTCAACGTATAATCGAGTCCTAGCTTTTGCAAACATCTATCAAGAGACAGGAT
CAGCAGGAGGCTTTCGCATGAGTATTCAACATTTCCGTGTCGCCCTTATTCCCTTTTTTGCGGCATTTTG
CCTTCCTGTTTTTGCTCACCCAGAAACGCTGGTGAAAGTAAAAGATGCTGAAGATCAGTTGGGTGCGCGA
GTGGGTTACATCGAACTGGATCTCAACAGCGGTAAGATCCTTGAGAGTTTTCGCCCCGAAGAACGCTTTC
CAATGATGAGCACTTTTAAAGTTCTGCTATGTGGCGCGGTATTATCCCGTATTGACGCCGGGCAAGAGCA
ACTCGGTCGCCGCATACACTATTCTCAGAATGACTTGGTTGAGTATTCACCAGTCACAGAAAAGCATCTT
ACGGATGGCATGACAGTAAGAGAATTATGCAGTGCTGCCATAACCATGAGTGATAACACTGCGGCCAACT
TACTTCTGACAACGATTGGAGGACCGAAGGAGCTAACCGCTTTTTTGCACAACATGGGGGATCATGTAAC
TCGCCTTGATCGTTGGGAACCGGAGCTGAATGAAGCCATACCAAACGACGAGCGTGACACCACGATGCCT
GTAGCAATGGCAACAACCTTGCGTAAACTATTAACTGGCGAACTACTTACTCTAGCTTCCCGGCAACAGT
TGATAGACTGGATGGAGGCGGATAAAGTTGCAGGACCACTTCTGCGCTCGGCCCTTCCGGCTGGCTGGTT
TATTGCTGATAAATCTGGAGCCGGTGAGCGTGGGTCTCGCGGTATCATTGCAGCACTGGGGCCAGATGGT
AAGCCCTCCCGTATCGTAGTTATCTACACGACGGGGAGTCAGGCAACTATGGATGAACGAAATAGACAGA
TCGCTGAGATAGGTGCCTCACTGATTAAGCATTGGTAACCGATTCTAGGTGCATTGGCGCAGAAAAAAAT
GCCTGATGCGACGCTGCGCGTCTTATACTCCCACATATGCCAGATTCAGCAACGGATACGGCTTCCCCAA
CTTGCCCACTTCCATACGTGTCCTCCTTACCAGAAATTTATCCTTAAGATCCCGAATCGTTTAAACTCGA
CTCTGGCTCTATCGAATCTCCGTCGTTTCGAGCTTACGCGAACAGCCGTGGCGCTCATTTGCTCGTCGGG
CATCGAATCTCGTCAGCTATCGTCAGCTTACCTTTTTGGCAGCGATCGCGGCTCCCGACATCTTGGACCA
TTAGCTCCACAGGTATCTTCTTCCCTCTAGTGGTCATAACAGCAGCTTCAGCTACCTCTCAATTCAAAAA
ACCCCTCAAGACCCGTTTAGAGGCCCCAAGGGGTTATGCTATCAATCGTTGCGTTACACACACAAAAAAC
CAACACACATCCATCTTCGATGGATAGCGATTTTATTATCTAACTGCTGATCGAGTGTAGCCAGATCTAG
TAATCAATTACGGGGTCATTAGTTCATAGCCCATATATGGAGTTCCGCGTTACATAACTTACGGTAAATG
GCCCGCCTGGCTGACCGCCCAACGACCCCCGCCCATTGACGTCAATAATGACGTATGTTCCCATAGTAAC
GCCAATAGGGACTTTCCATTGACGTCAATGGGTGGAGTATTTACGGTAAACTGCCCACTTGGCAGTACAT
CAAGTGTATCATATGCCAAGTACGCCCCCTATTGACGTCAATGACGGTAAATGGCCCGCCTGGCATTATG
CCCAGTACATGACCTTATGGGACTTTCCTACTTGGCAGTACATCTACGTATTAGTCATCGCTATTACCAT
GCTGATGCGGTTTTGGCAGTACATCAATGGGCGTGGATAGCGGTTTGACTCACGGGGATTTCCAAGTCTC
CACCCCATTGACGTCAATGGGAGTTTGTTTTGGCACCAAAATCAACGGGACTTTCCAAAATGTCGTAACA
ACTCCGCCCCATTGACGCAAATGGGCGGTAGGCGTGTACGGTGGGAGGTCTATATAAGCAGAGCTGGTTT
AGTGAACCGTCAGATCGCCTGGAGACGCCATCCACGCTGTTTTGACCTCCATAGAAGACACCGGGACCGA
TCCAGCCTCCCCTCGAAGCTTACATGTGGTACCGAGCTCGGATCCTGAGAACTTCAGGGTGAGTCTATGG
GACCCTTGATGTTTTCTTTCCCCTTCTTTTCTATGGTTAAGTTCATGTCATAGGAAGGGGAGAAGTAACA
GGGTACACATATTGACCAAATCAGGGTAATTTTGCATTTGTAATTTTAAAAAATGCTTTCTTCTTTTAAT
ATACTTTTTTGTTTATCTTATTTCTAATACTTTCCCTAATCTCTTTCTTTCAGGGCAATAATGATACAAT
GTATCATGCCTCTTTGCACCATTCTAAAGAATAACAGTGATAATTTCTGGGTTAAGGCAATAGCAATATT
TCTGCATATAAATATTTCTGCATATAAATTGTAACTGATGTAAGAGGTTTCATATTGCTAATAGCAGCTA
CAATCCAGCTACCATTCTGCTTTTATTTTATGGTTGGGATAAGGCTGGATTATTCTGAGTCCAAGCTAGG
CCCTTTTGCTAATCATGTTCATACCTCTTATCTTCCTCCCACAGCTCCTGGGCAACGTGCTGGTCTGTGT
GCTGGCCCATCACTTTGGCAAAGGCGGCCGCC
Features (pLannotate 1.2.2; 21 found; start..end, strand, type, name):
      1..3765    +  CDS            S: SPIKE_SARS2 - Experimental evidence at protein level: Swiss-Prot protein existence level 1. [Spike glycoprotein]: May down-regulate host tetherin (BST2) by lysosomal degradation, thereby counteracting its antiviral activity. From Severe acute respiratory syndrome coronavirus 2 (2019-nCoV) (SARS-CoV-2).
   3839..4427    +  misc_feature   WPRE: woodchuck hepatitis virus posttranscriptional regulatory element
   4480..4601    -  polyA_signal   SV40 poly(A) signal: SV40 polyadenylation signal
   4624..4693    -  CDS            large T antigen (fragment): large T antigen from SV40 (simian virus 40)
   4716..4762    +  terminator     T7 terminator: transcription terminator for bacteriophage T7 RNA polymerase
   4792..4928    +  terminator     rrnG terminator: transcription terminator from the E. coli ribosomal RNA rrnG operon (Albrechtsen et al., 1991)
   4973..5044    +  misc_feature   3' β-globin insulator: insulator downstream of the human β-globin locus (Farrell et al., 2002)
   5089..5285    +  promoter       SV40 promoter: SV40 early promoter
   5299..6090    +  CDS            neo: KKA2_KLEPN - Also known as kan, nptII. Experimental evidence at protein level: Swiss-Prot protein existence level 1. Resistance to kanamycin, neomycin, paromomycin, ribostamycin, butirosin and gentamicin B. From Klebsiella pneumoniae.
   6104..6328    +  polyA_signal   bGH poly(A) signal: bovine growth hormone polyadenylation signal
   6524..7112    -  rep_origin     ori: high-copy-number ColE1/pMB1/pBR322/pUC origin of replication
   7284..7348    -  CDS            bla(M) (fragment): β-lactamase lacking the signal sequence; bla(M); allows cytosolic expression of β-lactamase
   7858..8718    +  CDS            AmpR: β-lactamase; bla; confers resistance to ampicillin, carbenicillin, and related antibiotics
   8731..8867    +  terminator     rrnG terminator: transcription terminator from the E. coli ribosomal RNA rrnG operon (Albrechtsen et al., 1991)
   9019..9090    +  misc_feature   5' β-globin insulator: insulator upstream of the human β-globin locus (Farrell et al., 2002)
   9095..9141    -  terminator     T7 terminator: transcription terminator for bacteriophage T7 RNA polymerase
   9159..9207    -  polyA_signal   poly(A) signal: synthetic polyadenylation signal
   9288..9591    +  enhancer       CMV enhancer: human cytomegalovirus immediate early enhancer
   9664..9681    -  promoter       CMV promoter (fragment): human cytomegalovirus (CMV) immediate early promoter
   9744..9795    +  promoter       CMVd2 promoter: truncated human cytomegalovirus (CMV) immediate early promoter that yields moderately reduced expression relative to the full-length promoter
   9929..10404   +  intron         β-globin intron: internally truncated intron from human β-globin
