[The description below was written by a language model from this plasmid's Addgene catalogue record and pLannotate feature annotations shown in this document.]
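Description:
pTwist-SARS-CoV-2 Spike-deltaC18 T547K (AAA) is a mammalian expression plasmid of about 10.5 kb, built on the Twist pTwist-CMV-BetaGlobin-WPRE-Neo backbone, that encodes the SARS-CoV-2 spike glycoprotein carrying the single substitution T547K. The "deltaC18" in the name indicates a spike lacking its C-terminal 18 residues, a truncation commonly used to improve spike incorporation into pseudotyped particles. The annotated open reading frame of 3,765 nt is consistent with a slightly shortened spike. The record does not explain the "(AAA)" suffix; it may denote the codon used for the introduced lysine. The plasmid is propagated in E. coli through a high-copy ColE1/pUC-type origin with ampicillin selection (AmpR).

The catalogue entry lists the promoter as CAG, but the feature table instead shows a CMV enhancer, CMV promoter elements and a truncated human β-globin intron immediately upstream of the spike coding sequence. This matches the backbone name, so the promoter designation should be treated with some caution. Downstream of the insert sit a WPRE, which enhances transcript stability and expression, and an SV40 polyadenylation signal. A separate cassette, consisting of the SV40 early promoter, neo and a bGH poly(A) signal, allows G418 selection in mammalian cells. β-globin insulator fragments, rrnG and T7 terminators and a synthetic poly(A) signal flank the expression units to limit transcriptional read-through.

The stated purpose is pseudovirus production: the plasmid supplies the envelope glycoprotein in producer cells alongside separate packaging and reporter constructs. The associated work concerns SARS-CoV-2 escape from mRNA vaccine-induced humoral immunity, which suggests use in testing the effect of this individual mutation on neutralization.
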