Addgene plasmid #212478: pTwist-SARS-CoV-2 Spike-deltaC18 T547K (AAA)
Purpose: Encodes SARS-CoV-2 spike T547K for pseudovirus production
Depositing lab: Alejandro Balazs. Depositing organization: Massachusetts General Hospital. Publication: Ongoing evolution of SARS-CoV-2 drives escape from mRNA vaccine-induced humoral immunity. Roederer AL, Cao Y, Denis KS, Sheehan ML, Li CJ, Lam EC, Gregory DJ, Poznansky MC, Iafrate AJ, Canaday DH, Gravenstein S, Garcia-Beltran WF, Balazs AB. medRxiv [Preprint]. 2024 Mar 7:2024.03.05.24303815. doi: 10.1101/2024.03.05.24303815. PubMed 38496628.
Backbone
  Vector backbone: pTwist-CMV-BetaGlobin-WPRE-Neo
  Backbone manufacturer: Twist
  Vector type: Mammalian Expression
Growth in bacteria
  Bacterial resistance: Ampicillin, 100 μg/mL
  Growth temperature: 37°C
  Growth strain: DH5alpha
  Copy number: High Copy
Gene/Insert
  Gene/Insert name: SARS-CoV-2 Spike T547K
  Species: Severe acute respiratory syndrome coronavirus 2
  Mutation: T547K
  Entrez Gene: S (a.k.a. GU280_gp02, spike glycoprotein)
  Promoter: CAG
  Cloning method: Ligation Independent Cloning
Terms and licenses: Academic/Nonprofit Terms; Industry Terms: Not Available to Industry
Depositor comments: Please visit https://www.medrxiv.org/content/10.1101/2024.03.05.24303815v1 for medRxiv preprint.
How to cite: pTwist-SARS-CoV-2 Spike-deltaC18 T547K (AAA) was a gift from Alejandro Balazs (Addgene plasmid # 212478 ; http://n2t.net/addgene:212478 ; RRID:Addgene_212478)
